>Addgene plasmid #106921 | pcDNA3-ERK-SPARK | depositor full sequence | sequence record 201709 | pcDNA3-ERK-SPARK sequence 7594 bps
GACGGATCGGGAGATCTCCCGATCCCCTATGGTGCACTCTCAGTACAATCTGCTCTGATGCCGCATAGTT
AAGCCAGTATCTGCTCCCTGCTTGTGTGTTGGAGGTCGCTGAGTAGTGCGCGAGCAAAATTTAAGCTACA
ACAAGGCAAGGCTTGACCGACAATTGCATGAAGAATCTGCTTAGGGTTAGGCGTTTTGCGCTGCTTCGCG
ATGTACGGGCCAGATATACGCGTTGACATTGATTATTGACTAGTTATTAATAGTAATCAATTACGGGGTC
ATTAGTTCATAGCCCATATATGGAGTTCCGCGTTACATAACTTACGGTAAATGGCCCGCCTGGCTGACCG
CCCAACGACCCCCGCCCATTGACGTCAATAATGACGTATGTTCCCATAGTAACGCCAATAGGGACTTTCC
ATTGACGTCAATGGGTGGAGTATTTACGGTAAACTGCCCACTTGGCAGTACATCAAGTGTATCATATGCC
AAGTACGCCCCCTATTGACGTCAATGACGGTAAATGGCCCGCCTGGCATTATGCCCAGTACATGACCTTA
TGGGACTTTCCTACTTGGCAGTACATCTACGTATTAGTCATCGCTATTACCATGGTGATGCGGTTTTGGC
AGTACATCAATGGGCGTGGATAGCGGTTTGACTCACGGGGATTTCCAAGTCTCCACCCCATTGACGTCAA
TGGGAGTTTGTTTTGGCACCAAAATCAACGGGACTTTCCAAAATGTCGTAACAACTCCGCCCCATTGACG
CAAATGGGCGGTAGGCGTGTACGGTGGGAGGTCTATATAAGCAGAGCTCTCTGGCTAACTAGAGAACCCA
CTGCTTACTGGCTTATCGAAATTAATACGACTCACTATAGGGAGACCCAAGCTGGCTAGCGCCACCATGG
CTGACCAACTGACTGAAGAGTGGTCGACGGTACCGCGGACCGGTCCTGACGTACCACGTACACCAGTAGG
AAAGGCAAAGCTGTCATTCCAATTCCCGGGCGGACTCGAGTCCGGACTCAGATCTGGCAGCGGTGGAGGC
GATATCATGGTGAGCAAGGGCGAGGAGCTGTTCACCGGGGTGGTGCCCATCCTGGTCGAGCTGGACGGCG
ACGTAAACGGCCACAAGTTCAGCGTGTCCGGCGAGGGCGAGGGCGATGCCACCTACGGCAAGCTGACCCT
GAAGTTCATCTGCACCACCGGCAAGCTGCCCGTGCCCTGGCCCACCCTCGTGACCACCCTGACCTACGGC
GTGCAGTGCTTCAGCCGCTACCCCGACCACATGAAGCAGCACGACTTCTTCAAGTCCGCCATGCCCGAAG
GCTACGTCCAGGAGCGCACCATCTTCTTCAAGGACGACGGCAACTACAAGACCCGCGCCGAGGTGAAGTT
CGAGGGCGACACCCTGGTGAACCGCATCGAGCTGAAGGGCATCGACTTCAAGGAGGACGGCAACATCCTG
GGGCACAAGCTGGAGTACAACTACAACAGCCACAACGTCTATATCATGGCCGACAAGCAGAAGAACGGCA
TCAAGGCCAACTTCAAGATCCGCCACAACATCGAGGACGGCAGCGTGCAGCTCGCCGACCACTACCAGCA
GAACACCCCCATCGGCGACGGCCCCGTGCTGCTGCCCGACAACCACTACCTGAGCACCCAGTCCGCCCTG
AGCAAAGACCCCAACGAGAAGCGCGATCACATGGTCCTGCTGGAGTTCGTGACCGCCGCCGGGATCACTC
TCGGCATGGACGAGCTGTACAAGGGATCCGGCAGTGCTGGTGGTAGTGCTGGTGGTAGTGCTGGTGGTAG
TGCTGGTGGCAGTGCTGGTGGTAGTGCTGGTGGTAGTGCTGGTGGCTCTAGAGGAGAAATCGCAAAGAGT
CTGAAAGAAATTGCAAAATCCTTGAAGGAAATAGCGTGGTCACTGAAAGAAATTGCCAAGTCCCTCAAAG
GGGGTACCGAGGGCAGAGGAAGTCTGCTAACATGCGGTGACGTCGAGGAGAATCCTGGCCCAAAGCTTGC
CACCATGGCGGACGAGGAGAAGCTGCCGCCCGGCTGGGAGAAGCGCATGAGCCGCAGCTCAGGCCGAGTG
TACTACTTCAACCACATCACTAACGCCAGCCAGTGGGAGCGGCCCAGCGGCAACAGCAGCAGTGGTGGCA
AAAACGGGCAGGGGGAGCCTGCCAGGCTCGAGTCCGGACTCAGATCTGGCAGCGGTGGAGGCGATATCAT
GGTGAGCAAGGGCGAGGAGCTGTTCACCGGGGTGGTGCCCATCCTGGTCGAGCTGGACGGCGACGTAAAC
GGCCACAAGTTCAGCGTGTCCGGCGAGGGCGAGGGCGATGCCACCTACGGCAAGCTGACCCTGAAGTTCA
TCTGCACCACCGGCAAGCTGCCCGTGCCCTGGCCCACCCTCGTGACCACCCTGACCTACGGCGTGCAGTG
CTTCAGCCGCTACCCCGACCACATGAAGCAGCACGACTTCTTCAAGTCCGCCATGCCCGAAGGCTACGTC
CAGGAGCGCACCATCTTCTTCAAGGACGACGGCAACTACAAGACCCGCGCCGAGGTGAAGTTCGAGGGCG
ACACCCTGGTGAACCGCATCGAGCTGAAGGGCATCGACTTCAAGGAGGACGGCAACATCCTGGGGCACAA
GCTGGAGTACAACTACAACAGCCACAACGTCTATATCATGGCCGACAAGCAGAAGAACGGCATCAAGGCC
AACTTCAAGATCCGCCACAACATCGAGGACGGCAGCGTGCAGCTCGCCGACCACTACCAGCAGAACACCC
CCATCGGCGACGGCCCCGTGCTGCTGCCCGACAACCACTACCTGAGCACCCAGTCCGCCCTGAGCAAAGA
CCCCAACGAGAAGCGCGATCACATGGTCCTGCTGGAGTTCGTGACCGCCGCCGGGATCACTCTCGGCATG
GACGAGCTGTACAAGGGATCCGGCAGTGCTGGTGGTAGTGCTGGTGGTAGTGCTGGTGGTAGTGCTGGTG
GCAGTGCTGGTGGTAGTGCTGGTGGTAGTGCTGGTGGCTCTAGAACCTTGAGAGAAATCGAGGAATTGTT
GAGGAAAATCATTGAAGACAGCGTGCGCAGTGTGGCCGAGCTGGAGGACATTGAGAAGTGGCTGAAGAAA
ATCTAAGAATTCGGGCCCGTTTAAACCCGCTGATCAGCCTCGACTGTGCCTTCTAGTTGCCAGCCATCTG
TTGTTTGCCCCTCCCCCGTGCCTTCCTTGACCCTGGAAGGTGCCACTCCCACTGTCCTTTCCTAATAAAA
TGAGGAAATTGCATCGCATTGTCTGAGTAGGTGTCATTCTATTCTGGGGGGTGGGGTGGGGCAGGACAGC
AAGGGGGAGGATTGGGAAGACAATAGCAGGCATGCTGGGGATGCGGTGGGCTCTATGGCTTCTGAGGCGG
AAAGAACCAGCTGGGGCTCTAGGGGGTATCCCC
[124 nt withheld, positions 3464-3587]
C
[91 nt withheld, positions 3589-3679]
A
[49 nt withheld, positions 3681-3729]
CCTTTGACGTTGGAGTCCACGTTCTTT
[37 nt withheld, positions 3757-3793]
ACCCTATCTCGGTCTATTCTTTTGATTTATAAGGGATTTTGCCGATTTCGGCCTATTGGTTAAAAAATGA
GCTGATTTAACAAAAATTTAACGCGAATTAATTCTGTGGAATGTGTGTCAGTTAGGGTGTGGAAAGTCCC
CAGGCTCCCCAGCAGGCAGAAGTATGCAAAGCATGCATCTCAATTAGTCAGCAACCAGGTGTGGAAAGTC
CCCAGGCTCCCCAGCAGGCAGAAGTATGCAAAGCATGCATCTCAATTAGTCAGCAACCATAGTCCCGCCC
CTAACTCCGCCCATCCCGCCCCTAACTCCGCCCAGTTCCGCCCATTCTCCGCCCCATGGCTGACTAATTT
TTTTTATTTATGCAGAGGCCGAGGCCGCCTCTGCCTCTGAGCTATTCCAGAAGTAGTGAGGAGGCTTTTT
TGGAGGCCTAGGCTTTTGCAAAAAGCTCCCGGGAGCTTGTATATCCATTTTCGGATCTGATCAAGAGACA
GGATGAGGATCGTTTCGCATGATTGAACAAGATGGATTGCACGCAGGTTCTCCGGCCGCTTGGGTGGAGA
GGCTATTCGGCTATGACTGGGCACAACAGACAATCGGCTGCTCTGATGCCGCCGTGTTCCGGCTGTCAGC
GCAGGGGCGCCCGGTTCTTTTTGTCAAGACCGACCTGTCCGGTGCCCTGAATGAACTGCAGGACGAGGCA
GCGCGGCTATCGTGGCTGGCCACGACGGGCGTTCCTTGCGCAGCTGTGCTCGACGTTGTCACTGAAGCGG
GAAGGGACTGGCTGCTATTGGGCGAAGTGCCGGGGCAGGATCTCCTGTCATCTCACCTTGCTCCTGCCGA
GAAAGTATCCATCATGGCTGATGCAATGCGGCGGCTGCATACGCTTGATCCGGCTACCTGCCCATTCGAC
CACCAAGCGAAACATCGCATCGAGCGAGCACGTACTCGGATGGAAGCCGGTCTTGTCGATCAGGATGATC
TGGACGAAGAGCATCAGGGGCTCGCGCCAGCCGAACTGTTCGCCAGGCTCAAGGCGCGCATGCCCGACGG
CGAGGATCTCGTCGTGACCCATGGCGATGCCTGCTTGCCGAATATCATGGTGGAAAATGGCCGCTTTTCT
GGATTCATCGACTGTGGCCGGCTGGGTGTGGCGGACCGCTATCAGGACATAGCGTTGGCTACCCGTGATA
TTGCTGAAGAGCTTGGCGGCGAATGGGCTGACCGCTTCCTCGTGCTTTACGGTATCGCCGCTCCCGATTC
GCAGCGCATCGCCTTCTATCGCCTTCTTGACGAGTTCTTCTGAGCGGGACTCTGGGGTTCGAAATGACCG
ACCAAGCGACGCCCAACCTGCCATCACGAGATTTCGATTCCACCGCCGCCTTCTATGAAAGGTTGGGCTT
CGGAATCGTTTTCCGGGACGCCGGCTGGATGATCCTCCAGCGCGGGGATCTCATGCTGGAGTTCTTCGCC
CACCCCAACTTGTTTATTGCAGCTTATAATGGTTACAAATAAAGCAATAGCATCACAAATTTCACAAATA
AAGCATTTTTTTCACTGCATTCTAGTTGTGGTTTGTCCAAACTCATCAATGTATCTTATCATGTCTGTAT
ACCGTCGACCTCTAGCTAGAGCTTGGCGTAATCATGGTCATAGCTGTTTCCTGTGTGAAATTGTTATCCG
CTCACAATTCCACACAACATACGAGCCGGAAGCATAAAGTGTAAAGCCTGGGGTGCCTAATGAGTGAGCT
AACTCACATTAATTGCGTTGCGCTCACTGCCCGCTTTCCAGTCGGGAAACCTGTCGTGCCAGCTGCATTA
ATGAATCGGCCAACGCGCGGGGAGAGGCGGTTTGCGTATTGGGCGCTCTTCCGCTTCCTCGCTCACTGAC
TCGCTGCGCTCGGTCGTTCGGCTGCGGCGAGCGGTATCAGCTCACTCAAAGGCGGTAATACGGTTATCCA
CAGAATCAGGGGATAACGCAGGAAAGAACATGTGAGCAAAAGGCCAGCAAAAGGCCAGGAACCGTAAAAA
GGCCGCGTTGCTGGCGTTTTTCCATAGGCTCCGCCCCCCTGACGAGCATCACAAAAATCGACGCTCAAGT
CAGAGGTGGCGAAACCCGACAGGACTATAAAGATACCAGGCGTTTCCCCCTGGAAGCTCCCTCGTGCGCT
CTCCTGTTCCGACCCTGCCGCTTACCGGATACCTGTCCGCCTTTCTCCCTTCGGGAAGCGTGGCGCTTTC
TCATAGCTCACGCTGTAGGTATCTCAGTTCGGTGTAGGTCGTTCGCTCCAAGCTGGGCTGTGTGCACGAA
CCCCCCGTTCAGCCCGACCGCTGCGCCTTATCCGGTAACTATCGTCTTGAGTCCAACCCGGTAAGACACG
ACTTATCGCCACTGGCAGCAGCCACTGGTAACAGGATTAGCAGAGCGAGGTATGTAGGCGGTGCTACAGA
GTTCTTGAAGTGGTGGCCTAACTACGGCTACACTAGAAGAACAGTATTTGGTATCTGCGCTCTGCTGAAG
CCAGTTACCTTCGGAAAAAGAGTTGGTAGCTCTTGATCCGGCAAACAAACCACCGCTGGTAGCGGTTTTT
TTGTTTGCAAGCAGCAGATTACGCGCAGAAAAAAAGGATCTCAAGAAGATCCTTTGATCTTTTCTACGGG
GTCTGACGCTCAGTGGAACGAAAACTCACGTTAAGGGATTTTGGTCATGAGATTATCAAAAAGGATCTTC
ACCTAGATCCTTTTAAATTAAAAATGAAGTTTTAAATCAATCTAAAGTATATATGAGTAAACTTGGTCTG
ACAGTTACCAATGCTTAATCAGTGAGGCACCTATCTCAGCGATCTGTCTATTTCGTTCATCCATAGTTGC
CTGACTCCCCGTCGTGTAGATAACTACGATACGGGAGGGCTTACCATCTGGCCCCAGTGCTGCAATGATA
CCGCGAGACCCACGCTCACCGGCTCCAGATTTATCAGCAATAAACCAGCCAGCCGGAAGGGCCGAGCGCA
GAAGTGGTCCTGCAACTTTATCCGCCTCCATCCAGTCTATTAATTGTTGCCGGGAAGCTAGAGTAAGTAG
TTCGCCAGTTAATAGTTTGCGCAACGTTGTTGCCATTGCTACAGGCATCGTGGTGTCACGCTCGTCGTTT
GGTATGGCTTCATTCAGCTCCGGTTCCCAACGATCAAGGCGAGTTACATGATCCCCCATGTTGTGCAAAA
AAGCGGTTAGCTCCTTCGGTCCTCCGATCGTTGTCAGAAGTAAGTTGGCCGCAGTGTTATCACTCATGGT
TATGGCAGCACTGCATAATTCTCTTACTGTCATGCCATCCGTAAGATGCTTTTCTGTGACTGGTGAGTAC
TCAACCAAGTCATTCTGAGAATAGTGTATGCGGCGACCGAGTTGCTCTTGCCCGGCGTCAATACGGGATA
ATACCGCGCCACATAGCAGAACTTTAAAAGTGCTCATCATTGGAAAACGTTCTTCGGGGCGAAAACTCTC
AAGGATCTTACCGCTGTTGAGATCCAGTTCGATGTAACCCACTCGTGCACCCAACTGATCTTCAGCATCT
TTTACTTTCACCAGCGTTTCTGGGTGAGCAAAAACAGGAAGGCAAAATGCCGCAAAAAAGGGAATAAGGG
CGACACGGAAATGTTGAATACTCATACTCTTCCTTTTTCAATATTATTGAAGCATTTATCAGGGTTATTG
TCTCATGAGCGGATACATATTTGAATGTATTTAGAAAAATAAACAAATAGGGGTTCCGCGCACATTTCCC
CGAAAAGTGCCACCTGACGTC
Features (pLannotate 1.2.2; 22 found; start..end, strand, type, name):
     28..80      -  misc_feature   bom (fragment): basis of mobility region from pBR322
    235..614     +  enhancer       CMV enhancer: human cytomegalovirus immediate early enhancer
    615..818     +  promoter       CMV promoter: human cytomegalovirus (CMV) immediate early promoter
    814..847     +  LTR            5' LTR (truncated) (fragment): truncated 5' long terminal repeat (LTR) from HIV-1
    863..881     +  promoter       T7 promoter: promoter for bacteriophage T7 RNA polymerase
    907..930     +  CDS            calmodulin (fragment): calcium-binding protein
    991..1491    +  CDS            cEGFP (fragment): cEGFP is a basic (constitutively fluorescent) green fluorescent protein published in 2008, derived from Aequorea victoria.
   1504..2901    +  CDS            GCaMP2: GCaMP2 is a basic (constitutively fluorescent) green fluorescent protein published in 2006, derived from Aequorea victoria.
   3194..3418    +  polyA_signal   bGH poly(A) signal: bovine growth hormone polyadenylation signal
   3422..3443    +  promoter       SV40 promoter (fragment): SV40 enhancer and early promoter
   3464..3892    +  rep_origin     f1 ori (sequence partly withheld): f1 bacteriophage origin of replication; arrow indicates direction of (+) strand synthesis
   3906..4235    +  promoter       SV40 promoter: SV40 enhancer and early promoter
   4302..5093    +  CDS            neo: KKA2_KLEPN - Also known as kan, nptII. Experimental evidence at protein level: Swiss-Prot protein existence level 1. Resistance to kanamycin, neomycin, paromomycin, ribostamycin, butirosin and gentamicin B. From Klebsiella pneumoniae.
   5117..5275    +  CDS            ble (fragment): BLE_KLEPN - Experimental evidence at protein level: Swiss-Prot protein existence level 1. Binding protein with a strong affinity to the bleomycin family of antibiotics. Binds to CL990; an antimitotic-antibiotic compound. From Klebsiella pneumoniae.
   5270..5391    +  polyA_signal   SV40 poly(A) signal: SV40 polyadenylation signal
   5464..5480    -  protein_bind   lac operator: The lac repressor binds to the lac operator to inhibit transcription in E. coli. This inhibition can be relieved by adding lactose or isopropyl-β-D-thiogalactopyranoside (IPTG). lac repressor encoded by lacI
   5488..5518    -  promoter       lac promoter: promoter for the E. coli lac operon
   5533..5554    -  protein_bind   CAP binding site: CAP binding activates transcription in the presence of cAMP. E. coli catabolite activator protein
   5567..5659    -  CDS            lacI (fragment): lac repressor; lacI; The lac repressor binds to the lac operator to inhibit transcription in E. coli. This inhibition can be relieved by adding lactose or isopropyl-β-D-thiogalactopyranoside (IPTG).
   5842..6427    -  rep_origin     ori: high-copy-number ColE1/pMB1/pBR322/pUC origin of replication
   6598..7458    -  CDS            AmpR: β-lactamase; bla; confers resistance to ampicillin, carbenicillin, and related antibiotics
   7459..7563    -  promoter       AmpR promoter: bla
