>Addgene plasmid #106921 | pcDNA3-ERK-SPARK | addgene full sequence | sequence record 205452 | Addgene NGS Result
GACGGATCGGGAGATCTCCCGATCCCCTATGGTGCACTCTCAGTACAATCTGCTCTGATGCCGCATAGTT
AAGCCAGTATCTGCTCCCTGCTTGTGTGTTGGAGGTCGCTGAGTAGTGCGCGAGCAAAATTTAAGCTACA
ACAAGGCAAGGCTTGACCGACAATTGCATGAAGAATCTGCTTAGGGTTAGGCGTTTTGCGCTGCTTCGCG
ATGTACGGGCCAGATATACGCGTTGACATTGATTATTGACTAGTTATTAATAGTAATCAATTACGGGGTC
ATTAGTTCATAGCCCATATATGGAGTTCCGCGTTACATAACTTACGGTAAATGGCCCGCCTGGCTGACCG
CCCAACGACCCCCGCCCATTGACGTCAATAATGACGTATGTTCCCATAGTAACGCCAATAGGGACTTTCC
ATTGACGTCAATGGGTGGAGTATTTACGGTAAACTGCCCACTTGGCAGTACATCAAGTGTATCATATGCC
AAGTACGCCCCCTATTGACGTCAATGACGGTAAATGGCCCGCCTGGCATTATGCCCAGTACATGACCTTA
TGGGACTTTCCTACTTGGCAGTACATCTACGTATTAGTCATCGCTATTACCATGGTGATGCGGTTTTGGC
AGTACATCAATGGGCGTGGATAGCGGTTTGACTCACGGGGATTTCCAAGTCTCCACCCCATTGACGTCAA
TGGGAGTTTGTTTTGGCACCAAAATCAACGGGACTTTCCAAAATGTCGTAACAACTCCGCCCCATTGACG
CAAATGGGCGGTAGGCGTGTACGGTGGGAGGTCTATATAAGCAGAGCTCTCTGGCTAACTAGAGAACCCA
CTGCTTACTGGCTTATCGAAATTAATACGACTCACTATAGGGAGACCCAAGCTGGCTAGCGCCACCATGG
CTGACCAACTGACTGAAGAGTGGTCGACGGTACCGCGGACCGGTCCTGACGTACCACGTACACCAGTAGG
AAAGGCAAAGCTGTCATTCCAATTCCCGGGCGGACTCGAGTCCGGACTCAGATCTGGCAGCGGTGGAGGC
GATATCATGGTGAGCAAGGGCGAGGAGCTGTTCACCGGGGTGGTGCCCATCCTGGTCGAGCTGGACGGCG
ACGTAAACGGCCACAAGTTCAGCGTGTCCGGCGAGGGCGAGGGCGATGCCACCTACGGCAAGCTGACCCT
GAAGTTCATCTGCACCACCGGCAAGCTGCCCGTGCCCTGGCCCACCCTCGTGACCACCCTGACCTACGGC
GTGCAGTGCTTCAGCCGCTACCCCGACCACATGAAGCAGCACGACTTCTTCAAGTCCGCCATGCCCGAAG
GCTACGTCCAGGAGCGCACCATCTTCTTCAAGGACGACGGCAACTACAAGACCCGCGCCGAGGTGAAGTT
CGAGGGCGACACCCTGGTGAACCGCATCGAGCTGAAGGGCATCGACTTCAAGGAGGACGGCAACATCCTG
GGGCACAAGCTGGAGTACAACTACAACAGCCACAACGTCTATATCATGGCCGACAAGCAGAAGAACGGCA
TCAAGGCCAACTTCAAGATCCGCCACAACATCGAGGACGGCAGCGTGCAGCTCGCCGACCACTACCAGCA
GAACACCCCCATCGGCGACGGCCCCGTGCTGCTGCCCGACAACCACTACCTGAGCACCCAGTCCGCCCTG
AGCAAAGACCCCAACGAGAAGCGCGATCACATGGTCCTGCTGGAGTTCGTGACCGCCGCCGGGATCACTC
TCGGCATGGACGAGCTGTACAAGGGATCCGGCAGTGCTGGTGGTAGTGCTGGTGGTAGTGCTGGTGGTAG
TGCTGGTGGCAGTGCTGGTGGTAGTGCTGGTGGTAGTGCTGGTGGCTCTAGAGGAGAAATCGCAAAGAGT
CTGAAAGAAATTGCAAAATCCTTGAAGGAAATAGCGTGGTCACTGAAAGAAATTGCCAAGTCCCTCAAAG
GGGGTACCGAGGGCAGAGGAAGTCTGCTAACATGCGGTGACGTCGAGGAGAATCCTGGCCCAAAGCTTGC
CACCATGGCGGACGAGGAGAAGCTGCCGCCCGGCTGGGAGAAGCGCATGAGCCGCAGCTCAGGCCGAGTG
TACTACTTCAACCACATCACTAACGCCAGCCAGTGGGAGCGGCCCAGCGGCAACAGCAGCAGTGGTGGCA
AAAACGGGCAGGGGGAGCCTGCCAGGCTCGAGTCCGGACTCAGATCTGGCAGCGGTGGAGGCGATATCAT
GGTGAGCAAGGGCGAGGAGCTGTTCACCGGGGTGGTGCCCATCCTGGTCGAGCTGGACGGCGACGTAAAC
GGCCACAAGTTCAGCGTGTCCGGCGAGGGCGAGGGCGATGCCACCTACGGCAAGCTGACCCTGAAGTTCA
TCTGCACCACCGGCAAGCTGCCCGTGCCCTGGCCCACCCTCGTGACCACCCTGACCTACGGCGTGCAGTG
CTTCAGCCGCTACCCCGACCACATGAAGCAGCACGACTTCTTCAAGTCCGCCATGCCCGAAGGCTACGTC
CAGGAGCGCACCATCTTCTTCAAGGACGACGGCAACTACAAGACCCGCGCCGAGGTGAAGTTCGAGGGCG
ACACCCTGGTGAACCGCATCGAGCTGAAGGGCATCGACTTCAAGGAGGACGGCAACATCCTGGGGCACAA
GCTGGAGTACAACTACAACAGCCACAACGTCTATATCATGGCCGACAAGCAGAAGAACGGCATCAAGGCC
AACTTCAAGATCCGCCACAACATCGAGGACGGCAGCGTGCAGCTCGCCGACCACTACCAGCAGAACACCC
CCATCGGCGACGGCCCCGTGCTGCTGCCCGACAACCACTACCTGAGCACCCAGTCCGCCCTGAGCAAAGA
CCCCAACGAGAAGCGCGATCACATGGTCCTGCTGGAGTTCGTGACCGCCGCCGGGATCACTCTCGGCATG
GACGAGCTGTACAAGGGATCCGGCAGTGCTGGTGGTAGTGCTGGTGGTAGTGCTGGTGGTAGTGCTGGTG
GCAGTGCTGGTGGTAGTGCTGGTGGTAGTGCTGGTGGCTCTAGAACCTTGAGAGAAATCGAGGAATTGTT
GAGGAAAATCATTGAAGACAGCGTGCGCAGTGTGGCCGAGCTGGAGGACATTGAGAAGTGGCTGAAGAAA
ATCTAAGAATTCGGGCCCGTTTAAACCCGCTGATCAGCCTCGACTGTGCCTTCTAGTTGCCAGCCATCTG
TTGTTTGCCCCTCCCCCGTGCCTTCCTTGACCCTGGAAGGTGCCACTCCCACTGTCCTTTCCTAATAAAA
TGAGGAAATTGCATCGCATTGTCTGAGTAGGTGTCATTCTATTCTGGGGGGTGGGGTGGGGCAGGACAGC
AAGGGGGAGGATTGGGAAGACAATAGCAGGCATGCTGGGGATGCGGTGGGCTCTATGGCTTCTGAGGCGG
AAAGAACCAGCTGGGGCTCTAGGGGGTATCCCC
[124 nt withheld, positions 3464-3587]
C
[91 nt withheld, positions 3589-3679]
A
[49 nt withheld, positions 3681-3729]
CCTTTGACGTTGGAGTCCACGTTCTTT
[37 nt withheld, positions 3757-3793]
ACCCTATCTCGGTCTATTCTTTTGATTTATAAGGGATTTTGCCGATTTCGGCCTATTGGTTAAAAAATGA
GCTGATTTAACAAAAATTTAACGCGAATTAATTCTGTGGAATGTGTGTCAGTTAGGGTGTGGAAAGTCCC
CAGGCTCCCCAGCAGGCAGAAGTATGCAAAGCATGCATCTCAATTAGTCAGCAACCAGGTGTGGAAAGTC
CCCAGGCTCCCCAGCAGGCAGAAGTATGCAAAGCATGCATCTCAATTAGTCAGCAACCATAGTCCCGCCC
CTAACTCCGCCCATCCCGCCCCTAACTCCGCCCAGTTCCGCCCATTCTCCGCCCCATGGCTGACTAATTT
TTTTTATTTATGCAGAGGCCGAGGCCGCCTCTGCCTCTGAGCTATTCCAGAAGTAGTGAGGAGGCTTTTT
TGGAGGCCTAGGCTTTTGCAAAAAGCTCCCGGGAGCTTGTATATCCATTTTCGGATCTGATCAAGAGACA
GGATGAGGATCGTTTCGCATGATTGAACAAGATGGATTGCACGCAGGTTCTCCGGCCGCTTGGGTGGAGA
GGCTATTCGGCTATGACTGGGCACAACAGACAATCGGCTGCTCTGATGCCGCCGTGTTCCGGCTGTCAGC
GCAGGGGCGCCCGGTTCTTTTTGTCAAGACCGACCTGTCCGGTGCCCTGAATGAACTGCAGGACGAGGCA
GCGCGGCTATCGTGGCTGGCCACGACGGGCGTTCCTTGCGCAGCTGTGCTCGACGTTGTCACTGAAGCGG
GAAGGGACTGGCTGCTATTGGGCGAAGTGCCGGGGCAGGATCTCCTGTCATCTCACCTTGCTCCTGCCGA
GAAAGTATCCATCATGGCTGATGCAATGCGGCGGCTGCATACGCTTGATCCGGCTACCTGCCCATTCGAC
CACCAAGCGAAACATCGCATCGAGCGAGCACGTACTCGGATGGAAGCCGGTCTTGTCGATCAGGATGATC
TGGACGAAGAGCATCAGGGGCTCGCGCCAGCCGAACTGTTCGCCAGGCTCAAGGCGCGCATGCCCGACGG
CGAGGATCTCGTCGTGACCCATGGCGATGCCTGCTTGCCGAATATCATGGTGGAAAATGGCCGCTTTTCT
GGATTCATCGACTGTGGCCGGCTGGGTGTGGCGGACCGCTATCAGGACATAGCGTTGGCTACCCGTGATA
TTGCTGAAGAGCTTGGCGGCGAATGGGCTGACCGCTTCCTCGTGCTTTACGGTATCGCCGCTCCCGATTC
GCAGCGCATCGCCTTCTATCGCCTTCTTGACGAGTTCTTCTGAGCGGGACTCTGGGGTTCGAAATGACCG
ACCAAGCGACGCCCAACCTGCCATCACGAGATTTCGATTCCACCGCCGCCTTCTATGAAAGGTTGGGCTT
CGGAATCGTTTTCCGGGACGCCGGCTGGATGATCCTCCAGCGCGGGGATCTCATGCTGGAGTTCTTCGCC
CACCCCAACTTGTTTATTGCAGCTTATAATGGTTACAAATAAAGCAATAGCATCACAAATTTCACAAATA
AAGCATTTTTTTCACTGCATTCTAGTTGTGGTTTGTCCAAACTCATCAATGTATCTTATCATGTCTGTAT
ACCGTCGACCTCTAGCTAGAGCTTGGCGTAATCATGGTCATAGCTGTTTCCTGTGTGAAATTGTTATCCG
CTCACAATTCCACACAACATACGAGCCGGAAGCATAAAGTGTAAAGCCTGGGGTGCCTAATGAGTGAGCT
AACTCACATTAATTGCGTTGCGCTCACTGCCCGCTTTCCAGTCGGGAAACCTGTCGTGCCAGCTGCATTA
ATGAATCGGCCAACGCGCGGGGAGAGGCGGTTTGCGTATTGGGCGCTCTTCCGCTTCCTCGCTCACTGAC
TCGCTGCGCTCGGTCGTTCGGCTGCGGCGAGCGGTATCAGCTCACTCAAAGGCGGTAATACGGTTATCCA
CAGAATCAGGGGATAACGCAGGAAAGAACATGTGAGCAAAAGGCCAGCAAAAGGCCAGGAACCGTAAAAA
GGCCGCGTTGCTGGCGTTTTTCCATAGGCTCCGCCCCCCTGACGAGCATCACAAAAATCGACGCTCAAGT
CAGAGGTGGCGAAACCCGACAGGACTATAAAGATACCAGGCGTTTCCCCCTGGAAGCTCCCTCGTGCGCT
CTCCTGTTCCGACCCTGCCGCTTACCGGATACCTGTCCGCCTTTCTCCCTTCGGGAAGCGTGGCGCTTTC
TCATAGCTCACGCTGTAGGTATCTCAGTTCGGTGTAGGTCGTTCGCTCCAAGCTGGGCTGTGTGCACGAA
CCCCCCGTTCAGCCCGACCGCTGCGCCTTATCCGGTAACTATCGTCTTGAGTCCAACCCGGTAAGACACG
ACTTATCGCCACTGGCAGCAGCCACTGGTAACAGGATTAGCAGAGCGAGGTATGTAGGCGGTGCTACAGA
GTTCTTGAAGTGGTGGCCTAACTACGGCTACACTAGAAGAACAGTATTTGGTATCTGCGCTCTGCTGAAG
CCAGTTACCTTCGGAAAAAGAGTTGGTAGCTCTTGATCCGGCAAACAAACCACCGCTGGTAGCGGTGGTT
TTTTTGTTTGCAAGCAGCAGATTACGCGCAGAAAAAAAGGATCTCAAGAAGATCCTTTGATCTTTTCTAC
GGGGTCTGACGCTCAGTGGAACGAAAACTCACGTTAAGGGATTTTGGTCATGAGATTATCAAAAAGGATC
TTCACCTAGATCCTTTTAAATTAAAAATGAAGTTTTAAATCAATCTAAAGTATATATGAGTAAACTTGGT
CTGACAGTTACCAATGCTTAATCAGTGAGGCACCTATCTCAGCGATCTGTCTATTTCGTTCATCCATAGT
TGCCTGACTCCCCGTCGTGTAGATAACTACGATACGGGAGGGCTTACCATCTGGCCCCAGTGCTGCAATG
ATACCGCGAGACCCACGCTCACCGGCTCCAGATTTATCAGCAATAAACCAGCCAGCCGGAAGGGCCGAGC
GCAGAAGTGGTCCTGCAACTTTATCCGCCTCCATCCAGTCTATTAATTGTTGCCGGGAAGCTAGAGTAAG
TAGTTCGCCAGTTAATAGTTTGCGCAACGTTGTTGCCATTGCTACAGGCATCGTGGTGTCACGCTCGTCG
TTTGGTATGGCTTCATTCAGCTCCGGTTCCCAACGATCAAGGCGAGTTACATGATCCCCCATGTTGTGCA
AAAAAGCGGTTAGCTCCTTCGGTCCTCCGATCGTTGTCAGAAGTAAGTTGGCCGCAGTGTTATCACTCAT
GGTTATGGCAGCACTGCATAATTCTCTTACTGTCATGCCATCCGTAAGATGCTTTTCTGTGACTGGTGAG
TACTCAACCAAGTCATTCTGAGAATAGTGTATGCGGCGACCGAGTTGCTCTTGCCCGGCGTCAATACGGG
ATAATACCGCGCCACATAGCAGAACTTTAAAAGTGCTCATCATTGGAAAACGTTCTTCGGGGCGAAAACT
CTCAAGGATCTTACCGCTGTTGAGATCCAGTTCGATGTAACCCACTCGTGCACCCAACTGATCTTCAGCA
TCTTTTACTTTCACCAGCGTTTCTGGGTGAGCAAAAACAGGAAGGCAAAATGCCGCAAAAAAGGGAATAA
GGGCGACACGGAAATGTTGAATACTCATACTCTTCCTTTTTCAATATTATTGAAGCATTTATCAGGGTTA
TTGTCTCATGAGCGGATACATATTTGAATGTATTTAGAAAAATAAACAAATAGGGGTTCCGCGCACATTT
CCCCGAAAAGTGCCACCTGACGTC
Features (pLannotate 1.2.2; 22 found; start..end, strand, type, name):
     28..80      -  misc_feature   bom (fragment): basis of mobility region from pBR322
    235..614     +  enhancer       CMV enhancer: human cytomegalovirus immediate early enhancer
    615..818     +  promoter       CMV promoter: human cytomegalovirus (CMV) immediate early promoter
    814..847     +  LTR            5' LTR (truncated) (fragment): truncated 5' long terminal repeat (LTR) from HIV-1
    863..881     +  promoter       T7 promoter: promoter for bacteriophage T7 RNA polymerase
    907..930     +  CDS            calmodulin (fragment): calcium-binding protein
    991..1491    +  CDS            cEGFP (fragment): cEGFP is a basic (constitutively fluorescent) green fluorescent protein published in 2008, derived from Aequorea victoria.
   1504..2901    +  CDS            GCaMP2: GCaMP2 is a basic (constitutively fluorescent) green fluorescent protein published in 2006, derived from Aequorea victoria.
   3194..3418    +  polyA_signal   bGH poly(A) signal: bovine growth hormone polyadenylation signal
   3422..3443    +  promoter       SV40 promoter (fragment): SV40 enhancer and early promoter
   3464..3892    +  rep_origin     f1 ori (sequence partly withheld): f1 bacteriophage origin of replication; arrow indicates direction of (+) strand synthesis
   3906..4235    +  promoter       SV40 promoter: SV40 enhancer and early promoter
   4302..5093    +  CDS            neo: KKA2_KLEPN - Also known as kan, nptII. Experimental evidence at protein level: Swiss-Prot protein existence level 1. Resistance to kanamycin, neomycin, paromomycin, ribostamycin, butirosin and gentamicin B. From Klebsiella pneumoniae.
   5117..5275    +  CDS            ble (fragment): BLE_KLEPN - Experimental evidence at protein level: Swiss-Prot protein existence level 1. Binding protein with a strong affinity to the bleomycin family of antibiotics. Binds to CL990; an antimitotic-antibiotic compound. From Klebsiella pneumoniae.
   5270..5391    +  polyA_signal   SV40 poly(A) signal: SV40 polyadenylation signal
   5464..5480    -  protein_bind   lac operator: The lac repressor binds to the lac operator to inhibit transcription in E. coli. This inhibition can be relieved by adding lactose or isopropyl-β-D-thiogalactopyranoside (IPTG). lac repressor encoded by lacI
   5488..5518    -  promoter       lac promoter: promoter for the E. coli lac operon
   5533..5554    -  protein_bind   CAP binding site: CAP binding activates transcription in the presence of cAMP. E. coli catabolite activator protein
   5567..5659    -  CDS            lacI (fragment): lac repressor; lacI; The lac repressor binds to the lac operator to inhibit transcription in E. coli. This inhibition can be relieved by adding lactose or isopropyl-β-D-thiogalactopyranoside (IPTG).
   5842..6430    -  rep_origin     ori: high-copy-number ColE1/pMB1/pBR322/pUC origin of replication
   6601..7461    -  CDS            AmpR: β-lactamase; bla; confers resistance to ampicillin, carbenicillin, and related antibiotics
   7462..7566    -  promoter       AmpR promoter: bla
