[The description below was written by a language model from this plasmid's Addgene catalogue record and pLannotate feature annotations shown in this document.]
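Description:
pcDNA3-ERK-SPARK is a mammalian expression plasmid of about 7.6 kb, built on the pcDNA3 backbone, that encodes ERK-SPARK, a genetically encoded reporter of ERK kinase activity. It is propagated in E. coli through a high-copy ColE1/pUC-type origin with ampicillin selection (AmpR under its own bla promoter), and it also carries an f1 origin for single-stranded DNA production. For selection in mammalian cells, an SV40 early promoter drives a neomycin phosphotransferase gene followed by an SV40 polyadenylation signal, allowing G418 selection of stable transfectants. Two sequence records, the depositor's and a repository sequencing result, differ by only three nucleotides in length and give essentially identical annotations.

The reporter is placed downstream of the CMV immediate-early enhancer and promoter and is terminated by the bovine growth hormone polyadenylation signal. A T7 promoter sits just upstream of the insert. The automated annotation does not recognise ERK-SPARK as such. It labels the roughly 2 kb coding region as a short calmodulin fragment, a cEGFP fragment and "GCaMP2". These labels are best read as similarity hits to GFP-derived sequence, suggesting one or more Aequorea-type green fluorescent protein modules, not as evidence of a calcium sensor. The record does not detail the remaining reporter components, such as the ERK substrate or any interaction and multimerisation domains. The small HIV-1 LTR, ble and lacI fragments are likewise probably incidental matches to backbone sequence.

According to the associated publication title, SPARK is a phase separation-based kinase reporter. The plasmid is intended for transfection into mammalian cells to visualise the dynamics of ERK signalling by fluorescence imaging.
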