Addgene plasmid #106921: pcDNA3-ERK-SPARK
Purpose: Express ERK-SPARK, an activity reporter of ERK in mammalian cells.
Depositing lab: Xiaokun Shu. Publication: Visualizing Dynamics of Cell Signaling In Vivo with a Phase Separation-Based Kinase Reporter. Zhang Q, Huang H, Lu Q, Wu R, Chung CI, Zhang SQ, Torra J, Schepis A, Coughlin SR, Kornberg TB, Shu X. Mol Cell. 2018 Jan 3. pii: S1097-2765(17)30936-X. doi: 10.1016/j.molcel.2017.12.008. PubMed 29307513.
Backbone
  Vector backbone: pcDNA3
  Vector type: Mammalian Expression
Growth in bacteria
  Bacterial resistance: Ampicillin, 100 μg/mL
  Growth temperature: 37°C
  Growth strain: DH5alpha
  Copy number: Unknown
Gene/Insert
  Gene/Insert name: ERK-SPARK
Terms and licenses: Academic/Nonprofit Terms; Industry Terms: Not Available to Industry
How to cite: pcDNA3-ERK-SPARK was a gift from Xiaokun Shu (Addgene plasmid # 106921 ; http://n2t.net/addgene:106921 ; RRID:Addgene_106921)
